>Addgene plasmid #142416 | TFORF2413 | addgene full sequence | sequence record 397190 | Addgene NGS Result
TTAATGTAGTCTTATGCAATACTCTTGTAGTCTTGCAACATGGTAACGATGAGTTAGCAACATGCCTTAC
AAGGAGAGAAAAAGCACCGTGCATGCCGATTGGTGGAAGTAAGGTGGTACGATCGTGCCTTATTAGGAAG
GCAACAGACGGGTCTGACATGGATTGGACGAACCACTGAATTGCCGCATTGCAGAGATATTGTATTTAAG
TGCCTAGCTCGATACATAAACGGGTCTCTCTGGTTAGACCAGATCTGAGCCTGGGAGCTCTCTGGCTAAC
TAGGGAACCCACTGCTTAAGCCTCAATAAAGCTTGCCTTGAGTGCTTCAAGTAGTGTGTGCCCGTCTGTT
GTGTGACTCTGGTAACTAGAGATCCCTCAGACCCTTTTAGTCAGTGTGGAAAATCTCTAGCAGTGGCGCC
CGAACAGGGACTTGAAAGCGAAAGGGAAACCAGAGGAGCTCTCTCGACGCAGGACTCGGCTTGCTGAAGC
GCGCACGGCAAGAGGCGAGGGGCGGCGACTGGTGAGTACGCCAAAAATTTTGACTAGCGGAGGCTAGAAG
GAGAGAGATGGGTGCGAGAGCGTCAGTATTAAGCGGGGGAGAATTAGATCGCGATGGGAAAAAATTCGGT
TAAGGCCAGGGGGAAAGAAAAAATATAAATTAAAACATATAGTATGGGCAAGCAGGGAGCTAGAACGATT
CGCAGTTAATCCTGGCCTGTTAGAAACATCAGAAGGCTGTAGACAAATACTGGGACAGCTACAACCATCC
CTTCAGACAGGATCAGAAGAACTTAGATCATTATATAATACAGTAGCAACCCTCTATTGTGTGCATCAAA
GGATAGAGATAAAAGACACCAAGGAAGCTTTAGACAAGATAGAGGAAGAGCAAAACAAAAGTAAGACCAC
CGCACAGCAAGCGGCCGCTGATCTTCAGACCTGGAGGAGGAGATATGAGGGACAATTGGAGAAGTGAATT
ATATAAATATAAAGTAGTAAAAATTGAACCATTAGGAGTAGCACCCACCAAGGCAAAGAGAAGAGTGGTG
CAGAGAGAAAAAAGAGCAGTGGGAATAGGAGCTTTGTTCCTTGGGTTCTTGGGAGCAGCAGGAAGCACTA
TGGGCGCAGCGTCAATGACGCTGACGGTACAGGCCAGACAATTATTGTCTGGTATAGTGCAGCAGCAGAA
CAATTTGCTGAGGGCTATTGAGGCGCAACAGCATCTGTTGCAACTCACAGTCTGGGGCATCAAGCAGCTC
CAGGCAAGAATCCTGGCTGTGGAAAGATACCTAAAGGATCAACAGCTCCTGGGGATTTGGGGTTGCTCTG
GAAAACTCATTTGCACCACTGCTGTGCCTTGGAATGCTAGTTGGAGTAATAAATCTCTGGAACAGATTTG
GAATCACACGACCTGGATGGAGTGGGACAGAGAAATTAACAATTACACAAGCTTAATACACTCCTTAATT
GAAGAATCGCAAAACCAGCAAGAAAAGAATGAACAAGAATTATTGGAATTAGATAAATGGGCAAGTTTGT
GGAATTGGTTTAACATAACAAATTGGCTGTGGTATATAAAATTATTCATAATGATAGTAGGAGGCTTGGT
AGGTTTAAGAATAGTTTTTGCTGTACTTTCTATAGTGAATAGAGTTAGGCAGGGATATTCACCATTATCG
TTTCAGACCCACCTCCCAACCCCGAGGGGACCCATGCATTGCATCTCAATTAGTCAGCAACCAGGTGTGG
AAAGTCCCCAGGCTCCCCAGCAGGCAGAAGTATGCAAAGCATGCGTCTCAATTAGTCAGCAACCATAGTC
CCGCCCCTAACTCCGCCCATCCCGCCCCTAACTCCGCCCAGTTCCGCCCATTCTCCGCCCCATGGCTGAC
TAATTTTTTTTATTTATGCAGAGGCCGAGGCCGCCTCGGCCTCTGAGCTATTCCAGAAGTAGTGAGGAGG
CTTTTTTGGAGGCCTAGGCTTTTGCAAAAAGCTTTCTAGAGGTACCACCGGAGCTTACCATGACCGAGTA
CAAGCCCACGGTGCGCCTCGCCACCCGCGACGACGTCCCCAGGGCCGTACGCACCCTCGCCGCCGCGTTC
GCCGACTACCCCGCCACGCGCCACACCGTCGATCCGGACCGCCACATCGAGCGGGTCACCGAGCTGCAAG
AACTCTTCCTCACGCGCGTCGGGCTCGACATCGGCAAGGTGTGGGTCGCGGACGACGGCGCCGCCGTGGC
GGTCTGGACCACGCCGGAGAGCGTCGAAGCGGGGGCGGTGTTCGCCGAGATCGGCCCGCGCATGGCCGAG
TTGAGCGGTTCCCGGCTGGCCGCGCAGCAACAGATGGAAGGCCTCCTGGCGCCGCACCGGCCCAAGGAGC
CCGCGTGGTTCCTGGCCACCGTCGGCGTCTCGCCCGACCACCAGGGCAAGGGTCTGGGCAGCGCCGTCGT
GCTCCCCGGAGTGGAGGCGGCCGAGCGCGCCGGGGTGCCCGCCTTCCTGGAGACCTCCGCGCCCCGCAAC
CTCCCCTTCTACGAGCGGCTCGGCTTCACCGTCACCGCCGACGTCGAGGTGCCCGAAGGACCGCGCACCT
GGTGCATGACCCGCAAGCCCGGTGCCAGTTAACGAATTCTAGATCTTGAGACAAATGGCAGTATTCATCC
ACAATTTTAAAAGAAAAGGGGGGATTGGGGGGTACAGTGCAGGGGAAAGAATAGTAGACATAATAGCAAC
AGACATACAAACTAAAGAATTACAAAAACAAATTACAAAAATTCAAAATTTTCGGGTTTATTACAGGGAC
AGCAGAGATCCACTTTGGCGCCGGCTCGAGGCCTGCAGGTGCAAAGATGGATAAAGTTTTAAACAGAGAG
GAATCTTTGCAGCTAATGGACCTTCTAGGTCTTGAAAGGAGTGGGAATTGGCTCCGGTGCCCGTCAGTGG
GCAGAGCGCACATCGCCCACAGTCCCCGAGAAGTTGGGGGGAGGGGTCGGCAATTGAACCGGTGCCTAGA
GAAGGTGGCGCGGGGTAAACTGGGAAAGTGATGTCGTGTACTGGCTCCGCCTTTTTCCCGAGGGTGGGGG
AGAACCGTATATAAGTGCAGTAGTCGCCGTGAACGTTCTTTTTCGCAACGGGTTTGCCGCCAGAACACAG
GTAAGTGCCGTGTGTGGTTCCCGCGGGCCTGGCCTCTTTACGGGTTATGGCCCTTGCGTGCCTTGAATTA
CTTCCACCTGGCTGCAGTACGTGATTCTTGATCCCGAGCTTCGGGTTGGAAGTGGGTGGGAGAGTTCGAG
GCCTTGCGCTTAAGGAGCCCCTTCGCCTCGTGCTTGAGTTGAGGCCTGGCCTGGGCGCTGGGGCCGCCGC
GTGCGAATCTGGTGGCACCTTCGCGCCTGTCTCGCTGCTTTCGATAAGTCTCTAGCCATTTAAAATTTTT
GATGACCTGCTGCGACGCTTTTTTTCTGGCAAGATAGTCTTGTAAATGCGGGCCAAGATCTGCACACTGG
TATTTCGGTTTTTGGGGCCGCGGGCGGCGACGGGGCCCGTGCGTCCCAGCGCACATGTTCGGCGAGGCGG
GGCCTGCGAGCGCGGCCACCGAGAATCGGACGGGGGTAGTCTCAAGCTGGCCGGCCTGCTCTGGTGCCTG
GCCTCGCGCCGCCGTGTATCGCCCCGCCCTGGGCGGCAAGGCTGGCCCGGTCGGCACCAGTTGCGTGAGC
GGAAAGATGGCCGCTTCCCGGCCCTGCTGCAGGGAGCTCAAAATGGAGGACGCGGCGCTCGGGAGAGCGG
GCGGGTGAGTCACCCACACAAAGGAAAAGGGCCTTTCCGTCCTCAGCCGTCGCTTCATGTGACTCCACGG
AGTACCGGGCGCCGTCCAGGCACCTCGATTAGTTCTCGAGCTTTTGGAGTACGTCGTCTTTAGGTTGGGG
GGAGGGGTTTTATGCGATGGAGTTTCCCCACACTGAGTGGGTGGAGACTGAAGTTAGGCCAGCTTGGCAC
TTGATGTAATTCTCCTTGGAATTTGCCCTTTTTGAGTTTGGATCTTGGTTCATTCTCAAGCCTCAGACAG
TGGTTCAAAGTTTTTTTCTTCCATTTCAGGTGTCGTGAGGCTAGCACCGCCACCATGGCCACCAGGGTCC
GGACAGCTTCTATTTGGGGACCTTTGTCATTCATGGATGTGTTTGTGGATTTTACCTGGGAGGAGTGGCA
GCTGCTAGACCCAGCACAGAAGTGCCTGTACAGGAGTGTGATGTTGGAGAACTATAGCAACCTGGTGTCC
CTAGGGTACCAACACACCAAACCTGATATCATCTTCAAGTTGGAACAAGGAGAAGAGCTGTGTATGGTGC
AGGCCCAAGTTCCAAATCAGACCTGTCCAATTTTGAAGGCTGGAAAGTCCAAAGCCAAGGTGCTGGCAGG
TTTGGTGTCTGGTGAGGGCCTGCTCTGTGCTTCCAAGATGACGCCTTGTTGCTGCATCCTCTGGAGACAC
AGTCTGGAAAATTAGTAATGAACTAGTCCGTAACTTGAAAGTATTTCGATTTCTTGGCTTTATATATCTT
GTGGAAAGGACGAGCGATCATCTTTCGTTGACCCGGTACGCGTTAAGTCGACAATCAACCTCTGGATTAC
AAAATTTGTGAAAGATTGACTGGTATTCTTAACTATGTTGCTCCTTTTACGCTATGTGGATACGCTGCTT
TAATGCCTTTGTATCATGCTATTGCTTCCCGTATGGCTTTCATTTTCTCCTCCTTGTATAAATCCTGGTT
GCTGTCTCTTTATGAGGAGTTGTGGCCCGTTGTCAGGCAACGTGGCGTGGTGTGCACTGTGTTTGCTGAC
GCAACCCCCACTGGTTGGGGCATTGCCACCACCTGTCAGCTCCTTTCCGGGACTTTCGCTTTCCCCCTCC
CTATTGCCACGGCGGAACTCATCGCCGCCTGCCTTGCCCGCTGCTGGACAGGGGCTCGGCTGTTGGGCAC
TGACAATTCCGTGGTGTTGTCGGGGAAATCATCGTCCTTTCCTTGGCTGCTCGCCTGTGTTGCCACCTGG
ATTCTGCGCGGGACGTCCTTCTGCTACGTCCCTTCGGCCCTCAATCCAGCGGACCTTCCTTCCCGCGGCC
TGCTGCCGGCTCTGCGGCCTCTTCCGCGTCTTCGCCTTCGCCCTCAGACGAGTCGGATCTCCCTTTGGGC
CGCCTCCCCGCGTCGACTTTAAGACCAATGACTTACAAGGCAGCTGTAGATCTTAGCCACTTTTTAAAAG
AAAAGGGGGGACTGGAAGGGCTAATTCACTCCCAACGAAGACAAGATCTGCTTTTTGCTTGTACTGGGTC
TCTCTGGTTAGACCAGATCTGAGCCTGGGAGCTCTCTGGCTAACTAGGGAACCCACTGCTTAAGCCTCAA
TAAAGCTTGCCTTGAGTGCTTCAAGTAGTGTGTGCCCGTCTGTTGTGTGACTCTGGTAACTAGAGATCCC
TCAGACCCTTTTAGTCAGTGTGGAAAATCTCTAGCAGTACGTATAGTAGTTCATGTCATCTTATTATTCA
GTATTTATAACTTGCAAAGAAATGAATATCAGAGAGTGAGAGGAACTTGTTTATTGCAGCTTATAATGGT
TACAAATAAAGCAATAGCATCACAAATTTCACAAATAAAGCATTTTTTTCACTGCATTCTAGTTGTGGTT
TGTCCAAACTCATCAATGTATCTTATCATGTCTGGCTCTAGCTATCCCGCCCCTAACTCCGCCCATCCCG
CCCCTAACTCCGCCCAGTTCCGCCCATTCTCCGCCCCATGGCTGACTAATTTTTTTTATTTATGCAGAGG
CCGAGGCCGCCTCGGCCTCTGAGCTATTCCAGAAGTAGTGAGGAGGCTTTTTTGGAGGCCTAGGGACGTA
CCCAATTCGCCCTATAGTGAGTCGTATTACGCGCGCTCACTGGCCGTCGTTTTACAACGTCGTGACTGGG
AAAACCCTGGCGTTACCCAACTTAATCGCCTTGCAGCACATCCCCCTTTCGCCAGCTGGCGTAATAGCGA
AGAGGCCCGCACCGATCGCCCTTCCCAACAGTTGCGCAGCCTGAATGGCGAATGGG
[124 nt withheld, positions 6077-6200]
C
[91 nt withheld, positions 6202-6292]
A
[49 nt withheld, positions 6294-6342]
CCTTTGACGTTGGAGTCCACGTTCTTT
[37 nt withheld, positions 6370-6406]
ACCCTATCTCGGTCTATTCTTTTGATTTATAAGGGATTTTGCCGATTTCGGCCTATTGGTTAAAAAATGA
GCTGATTTAACAAAAATTTAACGCGAATTTTAACAAAATATTAACGCTTACAATTTAGGTGGCACTTTTC
GGGGAAATGTGCGCGGAACCCCTATTTGTTTATTTTTCTAAATACATTCAAATATGTATCCGCTCATGAG
ACAATAACCCTGATAAATGCTTCAATAATATTGAAAAAGGAAGAGTATGAGTATTCAACATTTCCGTGTC
GCCCTTATTCCCTTTTTTGCGGCATTTTGCCTTCCTGTTTTTGCTCACCCAGAAACGCTGGTGAAAGTAA
AAGATGCTGAAGATCAGTTGGGTGCACGAGTGGGTTACATCGAACTGGATCTCAACAGCGGTAAGATCCT
TGAGAGTTTTCGCCCCGAAGAACGTTTTCCAATGATGAGCACTTTTAAAGTTCTGCTATGTGGCGCGGTA
TTATCCCGTATTGACGCCGGGCAAGAGCAACTCGGTCGCCGCATACACTATTCTCAGAATGACTTGGTTG
AGTACTCACCAGTCACAGAAAAGCATCTTACGGATGGCATGACAGTAAGAGAATTATGCAGTGCTGCCAT
AACCATGAGTGATAACACTGCGGCCAACTTACTTCTGACAACGATCGGAGGACCGAAGGAGCTAACCGCT
TTTTTGCACAACATGGGGGATCATGTAACTCGCCTTGATCGTTGGGAACCGGAGCTGAATGAAGCCATAC
CAAACGACGAGCGTGACACCACGATGCCTGTAGCAATGGCAACAACGTTGCGCAAACTATTAACTGGCGA
ACTACTTACTCTAGCTTCCCGGCAACAATTAATAGACTGGATGGAGGCGGATAAAGTTGCAGGACCACTT
CTGCGCTCGGCCCTTCCGGCTGGCTGGTTTATTGCTGATAAATCTGGAGCCGGTGAGCGTGGGTCTCGCG
GTATCATTGCAGCACTGGGGCCAGATGGTAAGCCCTCCCGTATCGTAGTTATCTACACGACGGGGAGTCA
GGCAACTATGGATGAACGAAATAGACAGATCGCTGAGATAGGTGCCTCACTGATTAAGCATTGGTAACTG
TCAGACCAAGTTTACTCATATATACTTTAGATTGATTTAAAACTTCATTTTTAATTTAAAAGGATCTAGG
TGAAGATCCTTTTTGATAATCTCATGACCAAAATCCCTTAACGTGAGTTTTCGTTCCACTGAGCGTCAGA
CCCCGTAGAAAAGATCAAAGGATCTTCTTGAGATCCTTTTTTTCTGCGCGTAATCTGCTGCTTGCAAACA
AAAAAACCACCGCTACCAGCGGTGGTTTGTTTGCCGGATCAAGAGCTACCAACTCTTTTTCCGAAGGTAA
CTGGCTTCAGCAGAGCGCAGATACCAAATACTGTTCTTCTAGTGTAGCCGTAGTTAGGCCACCACTTCAA
GAACTCTGTAGCACCGCCTACATACCTCGCTCTGCTAATCCTGTTACCAGTGGCTGCTGCCAGTGGCGAT
AAGTCGTGTCTTACCGGGTTGGACTCAAGACGATAGTTACCGGATAAGGCGCAGCGGTCGGGCTGAACGG
GGGGTTCGTGCACACAGCCCAGCTTGGAGCGAACGACCTACACCGAACTGAGATACCTACAGCGTGAGCT
ATGAGAAAGCGCCACGCTTCCCGAAGGGAGAAAGGCGGACAGGTATCCGGTAAGCGGCAGGGTCGGAACA
GGAGAGCGCACGAGGGAGCTTCCAGGGGGAAACGCCTGGTATCTTTATAGTCCTGTCGGGTTTCGCCACC
TCTGACTTGAGCGTCGATTTTTGTGATGCTCGTCAGGGGGGCGGAGCCTATGGAAAAACGCCAGCAACGC
GGCCTTTTTACGGTTCCTGGCCTTTTGCTGGCCTTTTGCTCACATGTTCTTTCCTGCGTTATCCCCTGAT
TCTGTGGATAACCGTATTACCGCCTTTGAGTGAGCTGATACCGCTCGCCGCAGCCGAACGACCGAGCGCA
GCGAGTCAGTGAGCGAGGAAGCGGAAGAGCGCCCAATACGCAAACCGCCTCTCCCCGCGCGTTGGCCGAT
TCATTAATGCAGCTGGCACGACAGGTTTCCCGACTGGAAAGCGGGCAGTGAGCGCAACGCAATTAATGTG
AGTTAGCTCACTCATTAGGCACCCCAGGCTTTACACTTTATGCTTCCGGCTCGTATGTTGTGTGGAATTG
TGAGCGGATAACAATTTCACACAGGAAACAGCTATGACCATGATTACGCCAAGCGCGCAATTAACCCTCA
CTAAAGGGAACAAAAGCTGGAGCTGCAAGC
Features (pLannotate 1.2.2; 31 found; start..end, strand, type, name):
      5..231     +  promoter       RSV promoter: Rous sarcoma virus enhancer/promoter
    232..412     +  LTR            5' LTR (truncated): truncated 5' long terminal repeat (LTR) from HIV-1
    459..584     +  misc_feature   HIV-1 Ψ: packaging signal of human immunodeficiency virus type 1
    568..931     +  CDS            HIV-1 gag (fragment): gag protein from human immunodeficiency virus 1; gag
   1077..1310    +  misc_feature   RRE: The Rev response element (RRE) of HIV-1 allows for Rev-dependent mRNA export from the nucleus to the cytoplasm.
   1687..1713    +  CDS            Rev (fragment): human immunodeficiency virus 1 (HIV-1) Rev protein; rev; enhances nuclear export of unspliced and incompletely spliced viral mRNAs
   1720..1743    +  promoter       SV40 promoter (fragment): SV40 early promoter
   1744..1815    +  promoter       SV40 promoter (fragment): SV40 enhancer and early promoter
   1839..1974    +  rep_origin     SV40 ori: SV40 origin of replication
   2020..2616    +  CDS            PuroR (fragment): puromycin N-acetyltransferase; pac from Streptomyces; confers resistance to puromycin
   2665..2782    +  misc_feature   cPPT/CTS: central polypurine tract and central termination sequence of HIV-1
   2847..2913    +  CDS            small t antigen (fragment): SV40 (simian virus 40) small t antigen
   2920..4098    +  promoter       EF-1α promoter: strong constitutive promoter for human elongation factor EF-1α
   4154..4402    +  CDS            KRBOX4 (fragment): KRBX4_HUMAN - Also known as ZNF673. Experimental evidence at protein level: Swiss-Prot protein existence level 1. From Homo sapiens (Human).
   4508..4561    +  promoter       U6 promoter (fragment): RNA polymerase III promoter for human U6 snRNA
   4603..5191    +  misc_feature   WPRE: woodchuck hepatitis virus posttranscriptional regulatory element
   5242..5261    +  misc_feature   cPPT/CTS (fragment): central polypurine tract and central termination sequence of HIV-1
   5263..5496    +  LTR            3' LTR (ΔU3): self-inactivating 3' long terminal repeat (LTR) from HIV-1
   5574..5695    +  polyA_signal   SV40 poly(A) signal: SV40 polyadenylation signal
   5735..5870    +  rep_origin     SV40 ori: SV40 origin of replication
   5891..5909    -  promoter       T7 promoter: promoter for bacteriophage T7 RNA polymerase
   5917..6072    +  CDS            lacZα (fragment): LacZα fragment of β-galactosidase; lacZ fragment
   6077..6505    +  rep_origin     f1 ori (sequence partly withheld): f1 bacteriophage origin of replication; arrow indicates direction of (+) strand synthesis
   6558..6662    +  promoter       AmpR promoter: bla
   6663..7523    +  CDS            AmpR: β-lactamase; bla; confers resistance to ampicillin, carbenicillin, and related antibiotics
   7694..8282    +  rep_origin     ori: high-copy-number ColE1/pMB1/pBR322/pUC origin of replication
   8465..8557    +  CDS            lacI (fragment): lac repressor; lacI; The lac repressor binds to the lac operator to inhibit transcription in E. coli. This inhibition can be relieved by adding lactose or isopropyl-β-D-thiogalactopyranoside (IPTG).
   8570..8591    +  protein_bind   CAP binding site: CAP binding activates transcription in the presence of cAMP. E. coli catabolite activator protein
   8606..8636    +  promoter       lac promoter: promoter for the E. coli lac operon
   8644..8660    +  protein_bind   lac operator: The lac repressor binds to the lac operator to inhibit transcription in E. coli. This inhibition can be relieved by adding lactose or isopropyl-β-D-thiogalactopyranoside (IPTG). lac repressor encoded by lacI
   8705..8723    +  promoter       T3 promoter: promoter for bacteriophage T3 RNA polymerase
