[The description below was written by a language model from this plasmid's Addgene catalogue record and pLannotate feature annotations shown in this document.]
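Description:
TFORF2413 is a third-generation-style, self-inactivating lentiviral expression plasmid built on the pLX_TRC317 backbone. It belongs to a barcoded transcription factor ORF collection designed for overexpression in mammalian cells. In bacteria it is maintained through a high-copy ColE1/pUC-type origin and selected with ampicillin (AmpR under its own bla promoter). An f1 origin and remnants of a lac/lacZα cloning region flanked by T7 and T3 promoters are also present in the backbone. Because the lentiviral repeats make the plasmid prone to recombination, the depositor advises checking several colonies.

The viral cassette begins with an RSV promoter fused to a truncated HIV-1 5' LTR, which drives genomic RNA production in packaging cells without Tat. This is followed by the Ψ packaging signal with a gag fragment, the RRE for Rev-dependent nuclear export, and a cPPT/CTS. It ends in a ΔU3 3' LTR and an SV40 poly(A) signal.

Within the provirus, an SV40 early promoter drives puromycin N-acetyltransferase for selection of transduced cells. The human EF-1α promoter drives the insert, a short (482 bp) synthesized ORF corresponding to an isoform of human ZNF268. The automated annotation labels part of this region as a KRBOX4 fragment, which most likely reflects homology in a KRAB-type domain rather than a different gene. A WPRE downstream enhances transcript expression.

According to the record, each construct carries a unique 24-bp barcode, though this is not annotated in the feature table. The barcode allows the transcription factor to be identified in pooled screens, such as directed differentiation studies.
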