Addgene plasmid #142416: TFORF2413
Purpose: Lentiviral vector for overexpressing transcription factor ORFs with unique 24-bp barcodes. Barcodes facilitate identification of transcription factors in pooled screens.
Depositing lab: Feng Zhang. Depositing organization: Broad Institute. Publication: A transcription factor atlas of directed differentiation. Joung J, Ma S, Tay T, Geiger-Schuller KR, Kirchgatterer PC, Verdine VK, Guo B, Arias-Garcia MA, Allen WE, Singh A, Kuksenko O, Abudayyeh OO, Gootenberg JS, Fu Z, Macrae RK, Buenrostro JD, Regev A, Zhang F. Cell. 2023 Jan 5;186(1):209-229.e26. doi: 10.1016/j.cell.2022.11.026. PubMed 36608654.
Backbone
  Vector backbone: pLX_TRC317
  Backbone manufacturer: Broad Institute Genetic Perturbation Platform
  Backbone size w/o insert (bp): 8264
  Vector type: Mammalian Expression, Lentiviral
  Selectable markers: Puromycin
Growth in bacteria
  Bacterial resistance: Ampicillin, 100 μg/mL
  Growth temperature: 37°C
  Growth strain: NEB Stable
  Copy number: High Copy
Gene/Insert
  Gene/Insert name: ZNF268
  Species: H. sapiens (human)
  Insert size (bp): 482
  Entrez Gene: ZNF268 (a.k.a. HZF3)
  Promoter: EF1a
  Cloning method: Unknown
  Sequencing primers: 5′ GGGTGGAGACTGAAGTTAGGCCAG; 3′ CACATAGCGTAAAAGGAGCAACATAG
Terms and licenses: Academic/Nonprofit Terms; Industry Terms: Not Available to Industry
Depositor comments: NM_001165887,ENST00000592241 . The transcription factor ORF portion of this plasmid was synthesized by Genewiz. Please test multiple small colonies in case of plasmid recombination. To make this collection available in a timely manner, a portion of this collection was not fully sequenced by Addgene. If an Addgene verified full plasmid sequence is not available, please contact us prior to placing an order to request the full sequence.
How to cite: TFORF2413 was a gift from Feng Zhang (Addgene plasmid # 142416 ; http://n2t.net/addgene:142416 ; RRID:Addgene_142416)
