>Addgene plasmid #142416 | TFORF2413 | depositor partial sequence | sequence record 279386 | Insert
ACCGCCACCATGGCCACCAGGGTCCGGACAGCTTCTATTTGGGGACCTTTGTCATTCATGGATGTGTTTG
TGGATTTTACCTGGGAGGAGTGGCAGCTGCTAGACCCAGCACAGAAGTGCCTGTACAGGAGTGTGATGTT
GGAGAACTATAGCAACCTGGTGTCCCTAGGGTACCAACACACCAAACCTGATATCATCTTCAAGTTGGAA
CAAGGAGAAGAGCTGTGTATGGTGCAGGCCCAAGTTCCAAATCAGACCTGTCCAATTTTGAAGGCTGGAA
AGTCCAAAGCCAAGGTGCTGGCAGGTTTGGTGTCTGGTGAGGGCCTGCTCTGTGCTTCCAAGATGACGCC
TTGTTGCTGCATCCTCTGGAGACACAGTCTGGAAAATTAGTAATGAACTAGTCCGTAACTTGAAAGTATT
TCGATTTCTTGGCTTTATATATCTTGTGGAAAGGACGAGCGATCATCTTTCGTTGACCCGGT
