>Addgene plasmid #142416 | TFORF2413 | depositor partial sequence | sequence record 279387 | Barcode
GCGATCATCTTTCGTTGACCCGGT
